>Addgene plasmid #80883 | pcDNA3-ALK6 Q203D | addgene partial sequence | sequence record 157450 | CMV-F 5'-CGCAAATGGGCGGTAGGCGTG-3'
TCCGTGGNCATTAGCAGAGCTCTCTGGCTACTAGAGAACCCACTGTCTTACTGGCTTATCGAAATTAATA
CGACTCACTATAGGGAGACCCAAGCTTGGTACCGAGCTCGGATCCACTAGTAACGGCCGCCAGTGTGCTG
GAATTCAAGCGGCGGCAGAAGTTGCCGGCGTGGTGCTCGTAGTGAGGGCGCGGAGGACCCGGGACCTGGG
AAGCGGCGGCGGGTTAACTTCGGCTGAATCACAACCATTTGGCGCTGAGCTATGACAAGAGAGCAAACAA
AAAGTTAAAGGAGCAACCCGGCCATAAGTGAAGAGAGAAGTTTATTGATAACATGCTCTTACGAAGCTCT
GGAAAATTAAATGTGGGCACCAAGAAGGAGGATGGAGAGAGTACAGCCCCCACCCCTCGGCCCAAGATCC
TACGTTGTAAATGCCACCACCACTGTCCGGAAGACTCAGTCAACAATATCTGCAGCACAGATGGGTACTG
CTTCACGATGATAGAAGAAGATGACTCTGGAATGCCTGTTGTCACCTCTGGATGTCTAGGACTAGAAGGG
TCAGATTTTCAATGTCGTGACACTCCCATTCCTCATCAAAGAAGATCAATTGAATGCTGCACAGAAAGGA
ATGAGTGTAATAAAGACCTCCACCCCACTCTGCCTCCTCTCAAGGACAGAGATTTTGTTGATGGGCCCAT
ACACCACAAGGCCTTGCTTATCTCTGTGACTGTCTGTAGTTTACTCTTGGTCCTCATTATTTTATTCTGT
TACTTCAGGTATAAAAGACAAGAAGCCCGACCTCGGTACAGCATTGGGCTGGAGCAGGACGAGACATACA
TTCCTCCTGGAGAGTCCCTGAGAGACTTGATCGAGCAGTCTCAGAGCTCGGGAAGTGGATCAGGCCTCCC
TCTGCTGGTCCAA
