>Addgene plasmid #80883 | pcDNA3-ALK6 Q203D | addgene partial sequence | sequence record 157451 | BGH-rev 5'-TAGAAGGCACAGTCGAGG-3'
CTATAGAATAGGGCCCTCTAGAGTCGACCTAGAGGCTAGCATAATCAGGAACATCATACGGATAACCCTC
GAGGAGTTTAATGTCCTGGGACTCTGACATTTTGGCAAGGGTTTTCTTAACTCTCAGGGCCGTCAGCCTG
GAGGCAGGATTCTGCGCCCAGCACTCTGTCATAAGCTTCCCCATCTGCCTGAGACACTCATCACTGCTCC
ATCGATTGGGGAATGAAGGCCGTAACTTCTTCATGCACACAATTTCTCTCATGTCCTCATAAGAAGGGTC
ACTGGGCACCAGGTCGTGATAGGGAAGCTGGTATTCTTCCACTATACCTCCAGAAACACATCTCCTTGCA
ATCTCCCAGAGGATGAGTCCAAAGCTGTACATGTCAGCCATAATGTAGGACTGGAAATGGTTTCTATTCA
AGCTCTCGTCCAGCACTTCTGGAGGCATATAGCGCTTGGTGCCAACCCGGGTGTTGGGTGGGATGTCAAC
CTCATTTGTGTCACTAATGAACTTGACAGCCAAGCCCAGGTCTGCTATGCAGCAAGTTCCATTTTTCTTC
ACCAGGATGTTTTTACTTTTCAAGTCTCGATGGGCGATTGCTGGCTTGCCTTGAGTGCTAAAGATTTCCG
TGTGTAAATGGCATAGGCCGCTGACAGAGGAGTAGGCTAGCTTTAGCATGGACTTTGCGTCTAAGGTGGT
GGATTTCAGATAGTCATAAAGGGAGCCGTTTTCATGATAGTCTGTGATGAGGTACAACTGAGTCCAGGAC
CCAGTCCCTTTGATATCTGCAGCAATGAACCCCAGAATATTCTCATGCCGCATCAGGACCGTCTGATATA
TCTCAGTCTCTCGGAACCAGCTGGCTTCCTCCGTGGTGAAGAACACTTTCACAGCCACCTTTTCTCCACG
CCACTTTCCCATCCACACCTCGCCATAGCGGCCTTTTCCAATCTGCTTCACCATCTGAATATCCTTAGCT
ATTGTCCT
