[The description below was written by a language model from this plasmid's Addgene catalogue record.]
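Description:
pcDNA3-ALK6 Q203D is a mammalian expression plasmid built on the pcDNA3 backbone. It is maintained in E. coli as a high-copy plasmid under ampicillin selection. The record has no feature table, so other backbone elements are not listed. The use of a BGH reverse sequencing primer is consistent with the bovine growth hormone polyadenylation signal that normally follows the cloning site in pcDNA3. Any mammalian selection marker on this particular construct is not stated.

The insert is mouse ALK6, also known as Bmpr1b or bone morphogenetic protein receptor type 1B, a type I serine/threonine kinase receptor of the BMP pathway. It was cloned between EcoRI and XhoI sites, both of which are retained, and it is transcribed from the CMV immediate-early promoter for strong constitutive expression in transfected mammalian cells. The coding sequence carries the Q203D substitution, which the record annotates as constitutively active, so the receptor is expected to signal without ligand stimulation. An HA epitope supplied by the backbone is fused to the C terminus, which allows detection or immunoprecipitation with anti-HA antibodies.

The stated purpose is mammalian expression of ALK6 Q203D. Such a construct is typically used to switch on BMP receptor signalling in cultured cells independently of ligand. The associated publication concerns negative regulation of BMP receptor signalling by the kinase LKB1, which fits the use of a tagged, activated receptor for signalling and interaction studies.
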