Addgene plasmid #80883: pcDNA3-ALK6 Q203D
Purpose: mammalian expression of ALK6 Q203D
Depositing lab: Aristidis Moustakas. Depositing organization: Uppsala University, Institute of Medical Biochemistry and Microbiology (IMBIM). Publication: The protein kinase LKB1 negatively regulates bone morphogenetic protein receptor signaling. Raja E, Tzavlaki K, Vuilleumier R, Edlund K, Kahata K, Zieba A, Moren A, Watanabe Y, Voytyuk I, Botling J, Soderberg O, Micke P, Pyrowolakis G, Heldin CH, Moustakas A. Oncotarget. 2016 Jan 12;7(2):1120-43. doi: 10.18632/oncotarget.6683. PubMed 26701726.
Backbone
  Vector backbone: pcDNA3
  Vector type: Mammalian Expression
Growth in bacteria
  Bacterial resistance: Ampicillin, 100 μg/mL
  Growth temperature: 37°C
  Growth strain: DH5alpha
  Copy number: High Copy
Gene/Insert
  Gene/Insert name: ALK6 (alt names: BMPR1B; bone morphogenetic protein receptor, type 1B)
  Species: M. musculus (mouse)
  Mutation: Q203D (constitutively active)
  Entrez Gene: Bmpr1b (a.k.a. AI385617, ALK-6, AV355320, Acv, Acvrlk6, Al, Alk6, BMPR, BMPR-1B, BMPR-IB, CFK-43, CFK-43a, SKR6)
  Promoter: CMV
  Tag / fusion protein: HA (C terminal on backbone)
  Cloning method: Restriction Enzyme; 5′ cloning site EcoRI (not destroyed); 3′ cloning site XhoI (not destroyed)
  Sequencing primers: 5′ CMV-F; 3′ BGH-rev
Terms and licenses: Academic/Nonprofit Terms; Industry Terms: Not Available to Industry
How to cite: pcDNA3-ALK6 Q203D was a gift from Aristidis Moustakas (Addgene plasmid # 80883 ; http://n2t.net/addgene:80883 ; RRID:Addgene_80883)
